>Addgene plasmid #25771 | pGEX-EGFAB(H306Y) | addgene partial sequence | sequence record 32040 | 25771 with pGEX-5
TTTCGGGCGCCATGGGGACCAACGAATGCTTGGACAACAACGGCGGCTGTTCCTACGTCTGCAATGACCT
TAAGATCGGCTACGAGTGCCTGTGCCCCGACGGCTTCCAGCTGGTGGCCCAGCGAAGATGCGAAGATATC
GATGAGTGTCAGGATCCCGACACCTGCAGCCAGCTCTGCGTGAACCTGGAGGGTGGCTACAAGTGCCAGT
GTGAGGAAGGCTTCCAGCTGGACCCCCACACGAAGGCCTGCAAGTAAGAATTCATCGTGACTGACTGACG
ATCTGCCTCGCGCGTTTCGGTGATGACGGTGAAAACCTCTGACACATGCAGCTCCCGGAGACGGTCACAG
CTTGTCTGTAAGCGGATGCCGGGAGCAGACAAGCCCGTCAGGGCGCGTCAGCGGGTGTTGGCGGGTGTCG
GGGCGCAGCCATGACCCAGTCACGTAGCGATAGCGGAGTGTAAATTCTTGAAGACGAAAGGGCCTCGTGA
TACGCCTATTTTTATAGGTTAATGTCATGATAATAATGGTTTCTTAGACGTCAGGTGGCACTTTTCGGGG
AAATGTGCGCGGAACCCCTATTTGTTTATTTTTCTAAATACATTCAAATATGTATCCGCTCATGAGACAA
TAACCCTGATAAATGCTTCAATAATATTGAAAAAGGAAGAGTATGAGTATTCAACATTTCCGTGTCGCCC
TTATTCCCTTTTTTGCGGCATTTTGCCTTCCTGTTTTTGCTCACCCAGAAACGCTGGTGAAAGTAAAAGA
TGCTGAAGATCAGTTGGGTGCACGAGTGGGTTACATCGAACTGGATCTCAACAGCGGTAAGATCC
