[The description below was written by a language model from this plasmid's Addgene catalogue record.]
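Description:
pGEX-EGFAB(H306Y) is a bacterial expression plasmid built on a pGEX backbone of about 5 kb. It is designed to produce a fragment of the human low density lipoprotein receptor (LDLR) as a glutathione S-transferase fusion in E. coli. The plasmid is selected with ampicillin. The record lists the copy number as unknown and does not itemise the origin of replication or the promoter. pGEX-family vectors generally use an IPTG-inducible tac promoter with a pBR322-type origin, but no feature table is available to confirm this for this particular construct.

The insert is a roughly 240 bp human LDLR segment named EGFAB, which by its name corresponds to the tandem EGF-A and EGF-B repeats of the receptor's EGF-precursor homology domain. It was cloned between NcoI and EcoRI sites, both of which were retained. The fragment sits downstream of the backbone-encoded GST, so the tag is at the N terminus of the fusion, allowing affinity purification on glutathione resin. The insert carries a histidine-to-tyrosine substitution at residue 306 (H306Y).

The associated publication concerns antagonism of secreted PCSK9 and the resulting increase in LDL receptor expression in HepG2 cells. This suggests the plasmid is used to make recombinant EGF-AB protein as a soluble PCSK9-binding reagent. The record itself does not state the functional effect of the H306Y change or the exact experimental application. The depositor notes that the plasmid was generated in the depositing laboratory but first described in that 2009 study.
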