Addgene plasmid #25771: pGEX-EGFAB(H306Y)
Depositing lab: Johann Deisenhofer. Depositing organization: University of Texas Southwestern Medical Center. Publication: Antagonism of secreted PCSK9 increases low density lipoprotein receptor expression in HepG2 cells. McNutt MC, Kwon HJ, Chen C, Chen JR, Horton JD, Lagace TA. J Biol Chem. 2009 Apr 17. 284(16):10561-70. 10.1074/jbc.M808802200 PubMed 19224862.
Backbone
  Vector backbone: pGEX
  Backbone size w/o insert (bp): 5000
  Vector type: Bacterial Expression
Growth in bacteria
  Bacterial resistance: Ampicillin, 100 μg/mL
  Growth temperature: 37°C
  Growth strain: DH5alpha
  Copy number: Unknown
Gene/Insert
  Gene/Insert name: LDL receptor EGFAB
  Species: H. sapiens (human)
  Insert size (bp): 240
  Mutation: His 306 to Tyr
  Entrez Gene: LDLR (a.k.a. FH, FHC, FHCL1, LDLCQ2)
  Tag / fusion protein: GST (N terminal on backbone)
  Cloning method: Restriction Enzyme; 5′ cloning site NCO1 (not destroyed); 3′ cloning site ECOR1 (not destroyed)
  Sequencing primers: 5′ pGEX 5'; 3′ pGEX 3'
Terms and licenses: Academic/Nonprofit Terms; Industry Terms: Not Available to Industry
Depositor comments: This plasmid was generated in the Deisenhofer lab but first described in J Biol Chem. 2009 Apr 17. 284(16):10561-70.
How to cite: pGEX-EGFAB(H306Y) was a gift from Johann Deisenhofer (Addgene plasmid # 25771 ; http://n2t.net/addgene:25771 ; RRID:Addgene_25771)
